>Addgene plasmid #187422 | OST | addgene full sequence | sequence record 374207 | Addgene NGS Result
TTCTCTGTCACAGAATGAAAATTTTTCTGTCATCTCTTCGTTATTAATGTTTGTAATTGACTGAATATCA
ACGCTTATTTGCAGCCTGAATGGCGAATGGG
[124 nt withheld, positions 102-225]
C
[91 nt withheld, positions 227-317]
A
[49 nt withheld, positions 319-367]
CCTTTGACGTTGGAGTCCACGTTCTT
[37 nt withheld, positions 394-430]
ACCCTATCTCGGTCTATTCTTTTGATTTATAAGGGATTTTGCCGATTTCGGCCTATTGGTTAAAAAATGA
GCTGATTTAACAAAAATTTAACGCGAATTTTAACAAAATATTAACGCTTACAATTTAGGTGGCACTTTTC
GGGGAAATGTGCGCGGAACCCCTATTTGTTTATTTTTCTAAATACATTCAAATATGTATCCGCTCATGAG
ACAATAACCCTGATAAATGCTTCAATAATATTGAAAAAGGAAGAGTATGAGTATTCAACATTTCCGTGTC
GCCCTTATTCCCTTTTTTGCGGCATTTTGCCTTCCTGTTTTTGCTCACCCAGAAACGCTGGTGAAAGTAA
AAGATGCTGAAGATCAGTTGGGTGCACGAGTGGGTTACATCGAACTGGATCTCAACAGCGGTAAGATCCT
TGAGAGTTTTCGCCCCGAAGAACGTTTTCCAATGATGAGCACTTTTAAAGTTCTGCTATGTGGCGCGGTA
TTATCCCGTATTGACGCCGGGCAAGAGCAACTCGGTCGCCGCATACACTATTCTCAGAATGACTTGGTTG
AGTACTCACCAGTCACAGAAAAGCATCTTACGGATGGCATGACAGTAAGAGAATTATGCAGTGCTGCCAT
AACCATGAGTGATAACACTGCGGCCAACTTACTTCTGACAACGATCGGAGGACCGAAGGAGCTAACCGCT
TTTTTGCACAACATGGGGGATCATGTAACTCGCCTTGATCGTTGGGAACCGGAGCTGAATGAAGCCATAC
CAAACGACGAGCGTGACACCACGATGCCTGTAGCAATGGCAACAACGTTGCGCAAACTATTAACTGGCGA
ACTACTTACTCTAGCTTCCCGGCAACAATTAATAGACTGGATGGAGGCGGATAAAGTTGCAGGACCACTT
CTGCGCTCGGCCCTTCCGGCTGGCTGGTTTATTGCTGATAAATCTGGAGCCGGTGAGCGTGGGTCTCGCG
GTATCATTGCAGCACTGGGGCCAGATGGTAAGCCCTCCCGTATCGTAGTTATCTACACGACGGGGAGTCA
GGCAACTATGGATGAACGAAATAGACAGATCGCTGAGATAGGTGCCTCACTGATTAAGCATTGGTAACTG
TCAGACCAAGTTTACTCATATATACTTTAGATTGATTTAAAACTTCATTTTTAATTTAAAAGGATCTAGG
TGAAGATCCTTTTTGATAATCTCATGACCAAAATCCCTTAACGTGAGTTTTCGTTCCACTGAGCGTCAGA
CCCCGTAGAAAAGATCAAAGGATCTTCTTGAGATCCTTTTTTTCTGCGCGTAATCTGCTGCTTGCAAACA
AAAAAACCACCGCTACCAGCGGTGGTTTGTTTGCCGGATCAAGAGCTACCAACTCTTTTTCCGAAGGTAA
CTGGCTTCAGCAGAGCGCAGATACCAAATACTGTTCTTCTAGTGTAGCCGTAGTTAGGCCACCACTTCAA
GAACTCTGTAGCACCGCCTACATACCTCGCTCTGCTAATCCTGTTACCAGTGGCTGCTGCCAGTGGCGAT
AAGTCGTGTCTTACCGGGTTGGACTCAAGACGATAGTTACCGGATAAGGCGCAGCGGTCGGGCTGAACGG
GGGGTTCGTGCACACAGCCCAGCTTGGAGCGAACGACCTACACCGAACTGAGATACCTACAGCGTGAGCT
ATGAGAAAGCGCCACGCTTCCCGAAGGGAGAAAGGCGGACAGGTATCCGGTAAGCGGCAGGGTCGGAACA
GGAGAGCGCACGAGGGAGCTTCCAGGGGGAAACGCCTGGTATCTTTATAGTCCTGTCGGGTTTCGCCACC
TCTGACTTGAGCGTCGATTTTTGTGATGCTCGTCAGGGGGGCGGAGCCTATGGAAAAACGCCAGCAACGC
GGCCTTTTTACGGTTCCTGGCCTTTTGCTGGCCTTTTGCTCACATGTTCTTTCCTGCGTTATCCCCTGAT
TCTGTGGATAACCGTATTACCGCCTTTGAGTGAGCTGATACCGCTCGCCGCAGCCGAACGACCGAGCGCA
GCGAGTCAGTGAGCGAGGAAGCGGAAGAGCGCCTGATGCGGTATTTTCTCCTTACGCATCTGTGCGGTAT
TTCACACCGCATAGACCAGCCGCGTAACCTGGCAAAATCGGTTACGGTTGAGTAATAAATGGATGCCCTG
CGTAAGCGGGTGTGGGCGGACAATAAAGTCTTAAACTGAACAAAATAGATCTAAACTATGACAATAAAGT
CTTAAACTAGACAGAATAGTTGTAAACTGAAATCAGTCCAGTTATGCTGTGAAAAAGCATACTGGACTTT
TGTTATGGCTAAAGCAAACTCTTCATTTTCTGAAGTGCAAATTGCCCGTCGTATTAAAGAGGGGCGTGGC
CAAGGGCATGGTAAAGACTATATTCGCGGCGTTGTGACAATTTACCGAACAACTCCGCGGCCGGGAAGCC
GATCTCGGCTTGAACGAATTGTTAGGTGGCGGTACTTGGGTCGATATCAAAGTGCATCACTTCTTCCCGT
ATGCCCAACTTTGTATAGAGAGCCACTGCGGGATCGTCACCGTAATCTGCTTGCACGTAGATCACATAAG
CACCAAGCGCGTTGGCCTCATGCTTGAGGAGATTGATGAGCGCGGTGGCAATGCCCTGCCTCCGGTGCTC
GCCGGAGACTGCGAGATCATAGATATAGATCTCACTACGCGGCTGCTCAAACTTGGGCAGAACGTAAGCC
GCGAGAGCGCCAACAACCGCTTCTTGGTCGAAGGCAGCAAGCGCGATGAATGTCTTACTACGGAGCAAGT
TCCCGAGGTAATCGGAGTCCGGCTGATGTTGGGAGTAGGTGGCTACGTCTCCGAACTCACGACCGAAAAG
ATCAAGAGCAGCCCGCATGGATTTGACTTGGTCAGGGCCGAGCCTACATGTGCGAATGATGCCCATACTT
GAGCCACCTAACTTTGTTTTAGGGCGACTGCCCTGCTGCGTAACATCGTTGCTGCTGCGTAACATCGTTG
CTGCTCCATAACATCAAACATCGACCCACGGCGTAACGCGCTTGCTGCTTGGATGCCCGAGGCATAGACT
GTACAAAAAAACAGTCATAACAAGCCATGAAAACCGCCACTGCGCCGTTACCACCGCTGCGTTCGGTCAA
GGTTCTGGACCAGTTGCGTGAGCGCATACGCTACTTGCATTACAGTTTACGAACCGAACAGGCTTATGTC
AACTGGGTTCGTGCCTTCATCCGTTTCCACGGTGTGCGTCACCCGGCAACCTTGGGCAGCAGCGAAGTCG
AGGCATTTCTGTCCTGGCTGGCGAACGAGCGCAAGGTTTCGGTCTCCACGCATCGTCAGGCATTGGCGGC
CTTGCTGTTCTTCTACGGCAAGGTGCTGTGCACGGATCTGCCCTTGCTTCAGGAGATCGGTAGACCTCGG
CCGTCGCGGCGCTTGCCGGTGGTGCTGACCCCGGATGAAGTGGTTCGCATCCTCGGTTTTCTGGAAGGCG
AGCATCGTTTGTTCGCCCAGGACTCTAGCTATAGTTCTAGTGGTTGGCTACGTACCCGTAGTGGCTATGG
CAGGGCTTGCCGCCCCGACGTTGGCTGCGAGCCCTGGGCCTTCACCCGAACTTGGGGGTTGGGGTGGGGA
AAAGGAAGAAACGCGGGCGTATTGGTCCCAATGGGGTCTCGGTGGGGTATCGACAGAGTGCCAGCCCTGG
GACCGAACCCCGCGTTTATGAACAAACGACCCAACACCCGTGCGTTTTATTCTGTCTTTTTATTGCCGTC
ATAGCGCGGGTTCCTTCCGGTATTGTCTCCTTCCGTGTTTCAGTTAGCCTCCCCCATCTCCCGGTACCGC
ATGCTCAGCTGCTTTTTATGTCGAATTTAATATCAAAACGTCCCTGAAAGCGGTCTTTGTCACTGTACTG
GATGTTCTGCCCATAGGCCTTGCATTCCACACGCACTTCTACATCGTAGGTCAGGTTAGTGAACTGCACA
GCCACCAGCGGCTGCAGGTATCGTGGCTGGAGGAGCTTGCCGTAGTACGGGTAGTACTGTAGAGCAAAGC
CAGGGAAGCCTCCCATCCCATAGTACTCCACTGTGCCTATTTTGTCTGCATCTTCATCTCTCTTGGCACT
GCAGTGGACGGGGATGAGATACGGGCTGTATTTTGCCATAACCTCTGGAGGGAGACTCTCATTTACCGGA
GCCTTAGGTTTGAAGCCAATAATTCTGTTGAGCTTGACTAGGATGCATGGTTTGCCATCCCTGTACCCAA
AGGTTGGATCATTTATTCCAGAACAGTTTTCCAGCCATTCACGTTTGAATTTGCAGACCTTCTTCTGGCC
TTGGGCATCATTATATGGTCCTCTGTCTTTATATTCAGTAGGTATATCCCCACAGTCCTGAAATATTATG
TTTTCAGTTTGTTGTTCAGCGCTGTAGTCCTTTAAGAACTTCTCAAGGTTTCTCACGTACGGCTCATAGC
TCTTGGAATCAGAGGCAATAAAAGAAATTTCTGTCTTTTGTACCTGGGGAACTTGAGTCAGTCCTGGAGG
TGCCACTCGATCCTGATATTTGGGTTCAAATTCACTGACAGTGAGCAACATCACTTGGATGGTCCCAATG
AATATACCTGCCAGGCAACCATAGAAGATCACATAGAAGAGGAGGATTTTAAACCAGCTGCCCCCGGTGC
GGCCCAGCAGCTCCTTCTTCTCCGAGTTCCAGATGAACTTCTTCCAGTTGCCGTCGCCGTCCTTGGCCTT
CCCGCGGGCCATCTCGAGATCCCGGGTGATCAAGTCTTCGTCGAGTGATTGTAAATAAAATGTAATTTAC
AGTATAGTATTTTAATTAATATACAAATGATTTGATAATAATTCTTATTTAACTATAATATATTGTGTTG
GGTTGAATTAAAGGTCCGTATACTCCGGAATATTAATAGATCATGGAGATAATTAAAATGATAACCATCT
CGCAAATAAATAAGTATTTTACTGTTTTCGTAACAGTTTTGTAATAAAAAAACCTATAAATATTCCGGAT
TATTCATACCGTCCCACCATCGGGCGCGGATCCCGGTCCGAAGCGCGCGGAATTCAAAGGCCTACGTCGA
CGAGCTCACCTATAGGGCGAATTGGCGGAAGGCCGTCAAGGCCACGTGTCTTGTCCGCGGTACCGTCGAC
ATGGGCAAGGGGGTTGGAAGAGACAAGTATGAGCCTACTGCAACATCCGAACATGGCGCAAAGAAGAAAA
AGGGGAAGGAGAGGGACATGGATGAGCTTAAGAAGGAAGTCTTTCAGGATGACCACAAGCTGAGCCTTGA
TGAACTTCATCGTAAATATGGAACAGACTTGAGTCGAGGTTTGACACCTGCACGTGCAGCTGAGATTTTG
GCTCGTGATGGCCCAAATGCCCTCACTCCCCCACCAACCACTCCTGAATGGGTAAAGTTCTGTCGGCAGC
TCTTTGGAGGATTCTCGCTCCTATTGTGGATTGGCTCTATTCTGTGTTTTCTGGCTTTTGGCATACAAAG
TGCAATGGAGGAGGAGTCCAATCATGATAATCTATACCTCGGTGTTGTGTTGGCAGCTGTGGTTATCATT
ACTGGCTGTTTCTCTTACTACCAAGAAGCAAAAAGTTCCAAGATCATGGAGTCCTTCAAGAACATGGTGC
CTCAGCAAGCTCTTGTAGTCAGAAATGGTGAGAAGATGAGTATAAATGCTGAAGGTGTTGTAGTTGGAGA
TCTGGTGGAGGTGAAAGGAGGAGACAGAATTCCAGCTGACCTTCGGATCATATCTGCTCATGGTTGCAAG
GTAGACAACTCCTCTCTCACTGGGGAATCGGAGCCTCAGACCAGATCTCCAGACTTCACCAATGAGAACC
CACTGGAGACCAGGAACATTGCCTTCTTTTCCACCAACTGTGTAGAAGGCACTGCTCGTGGCATTGTAAT
TAGCACTGGGGACCGCACTGTGATGGGCCGTATAGCCAGTCTGGCTTCTGGACTGGAAGGAGGGAAGACT
CCTATTGCCATGGAGATTGAGCACTTTATCCACCTCATCACTGGGGTAGCTGTGTTCCTGGGTGTCAGCT
TCTTCATCCTCTCACTCATCCTCGAGTACACTTGGCTGGAGGCTGTGATCTTCCTCATTGGGATCATTGT
TGCCAATGTCCCTGAGGGACTGCTTGCAACAGTCACGGTATGTCTGACACTAACAGCCAAGCGTATGGCT
CGTAAGAACTGCTTGGTAAAGAACCTGGAAGCTGTGGAAACTCTGGGCTCCACATCAACCATCTGTTCTG
ACAAAACAGGCACTCTGACACAGAACCGCATGACAGTTGCACACATGTGGTTTGACAATCAGATTCATGA
GGCTGATACTACAGAGAATCAGAGTGGTGCTTCCTTTGACAAGAGTTCTGCCACTTGGACTGCCTTGTCC
AGAGTTGCAGGTCTCTGCAACCGTGCTGTGTTTCAAGCCAACCAGGAAAATGTGCCTATTCTTAAGAGGG
CAGTGGCAGGAGATGCTTCTGAGTCTGCGCTTCTGAAATGCATCGAACTCTGCTGTGGTTCTGTCAAGGA
GATGAGAGAAAGGAACCCCAAAGTGGTGGAAATACCATTTAACTCTACCAACAAGTACCAGCTGTCTATC
CACAAGAATGCAAATCCAGCAGAATCTCGTTACTTGCTGGTGATGAAAGGAGCCCCAGAAAGGATCTTGG
ATCGCTGCAGCACCATTCTCATTCATGGCAAAGAGCAACCACTGGATGAGGAAACAAAAGATGCTTTTCA
GAATGCCTACCTTGAGTTGGGAGGCCTTGGCGAGAGGGTGTTAGGCTTCTGTCACTTTGCTCTACCTGAT
GATCAGTTTCCTGAAGGCTTCCAATTTGATGCAGATGAAGTAAACTTTCCTGTAGAGAAACTCTGCTTTA
TAGGACTGATGTCTATGATAGACCCTCCTCGTGCTGCTGTGCCAGATGCTGTTGGCAAATGCAGAAGTGC
TGGAATCAAGGTTATCATGGTTACTGGAGACCATCCGATCACTGCCAAAGCCATTGCCAAGGGTGTTGGC
ATCATCTCTGAGGGCAATGAAACAGTAGAAGATATTGCTGCTCGGCTCAATATTCCTGTCAGCCAGGTCA
ACCCTAGGGATGCAAAAGCCTGTGTTGTTCATGGCTCAGATCTGAAAGACATGACTAGTGAGCAGTTGGA
TGACATCCTGACTCATCATACAGAAATTGTCTTTGCCAGGACATCTCCTCAGCAGAAGCTTATAATTGTG
GAAGGCTGCCAGCGACAGGGTGCTATTGTAGCAGTCACAGGTGATGGTGTGAATGATTCCCCAGCCCTGA
AGAAGGCAGACATTGGTGTTGCGATGGGTATTGCTGGCTCAGATGTCTCCAAGCAGGCAGCTGACATGAT
TCTGCTGGATGATAACTTTGCCTCCATTGTTACTGGGGTTGAAGAAGGTCGTCTGATCTTTGATAACCTG
AAGAAGTCCATTGCTTACACCTTGACCAGTAACATTCCTGAGATCACACCTTTCCTGATCTTCATTATTG
CAAACATACCCCTTCCACTGGGAACAGTCACTATCCTCTGCATTGATTTGGGCACTGACATGGTTCCTGC
AATCTCCCTGGCATACGAGCAAGCGGAGAGTGACATCATGAAGAGGCAGCCCAGAAATCCCAAAACAGAC
AAGCTGGTGAATGAAAGACTGATCAGCATGGCCTATGGGCAGATTGGTATGATCCAGGCTCTTGGAGGTT
TCTTCACCTATTTTGTAATCATGGCAGAGAACGGGTTCTGGCCTTCTGGCTTGCTAGGCATCAGAGTTCA
ATGGGATGACCGATGGATTAACGATGTGGAAGACAGCTATGGGCAGCAATGGACTTATGAACAGAGGAAA
ATTGTGGAATTCACTTGCCATACAGCCTTCTTTGTCAGCATTGTGGTTGTGCAATGGGCAGACTTAATCA
TTTGTAAGACTCGAAGGAACTCTGTCTTCCAGCAGGGGATGAAGAACAAGATTTTAATATTTGGTCTCTT
TGAGGAGACTGCTCTGGCTGCCTTCCTCTCCTACTGCCCTGGGATGGATGTTGCTCTAAGGATGTACCCC
CTCAAACCGACCTGGTGGTTCTGTGCCTTCCCATACTCCCTCCTCATATTCCTGTACGATGAAATCAGAA
AGCTGATTATCAGACGCAACCCTGGTGGTTGGGTGGAAAGAGAGACTTACTACTAAGCGGCCGCGAGCTC
GGAGCACAAGACTGGCCTCATGGGCCTTCCGCTCACTGCCCGCTTTCCAGTGCGGCCGCTTTCGAATCTA
GAGCCTGCAGTCTCGACAAGCTTGTCGAGAAGTACTAGAGGATCATAATCAGCCATACCACATTTGTAGA
GGTTTTACTTGCTTTAAAAAACCTCCCACACCTCCCCCTGAACCTGAAACATAAAATGAATGCAATTGTT
GTTGTTAACTTGTTTATTGCAGCTTATAATGGTTACAAATAAAGCAATAGCATCACAAATTTCACAAATA
AAGCATTTTTTTCACTGCATTCTAGTTGTGGTTTGTCCAAACTCATCAATGTATCTTATCATGTCTGGAT
CTGATCACTGCTTGAGCCTAGGAGATCCGAACCAGATAAGTGAAATCTAGTTCCAAACTATTTTGTCATT
TTTAATTTTCGTATTAGCTTACGACGCTACACCCAGTTCCCATCTATTTTGTCACTCTTCCCTAAATAAT
CCTTAAAAACTCCATTTCCACCCCTCCCAGTTCCCAACTATTTTGTCCGCCCACAGCGGGGCATTTTTCT
TCCTGTTATGTTTTTAATCAAACATCCTGCCAACTCCATGTGACAAACCGTCATCTTCGGCTACTTT
Features (pLannotate 1.2.2; 18 found; start..end, strand, type, name):
     81..97      +  CDS            lacZα (fragment): LacZα fragment of β-galactosidase; lacZ fragment
    102..556     +  rep_origin     f1 ori (sequence partly withheld): f1 bacteriophage origin of replication; arrow indicates direction of (+) strand synthesis
    582..686     +  promoter       AmpR promoter: bla
    687..1547    +  CDS            AmpR: β-lactamase; bla; confers resistance to ampicillin, carbenicillin, and related antibiotics
   1718..2306    +  rep_origin     ori: high-copy-number ColE1/pMB1/pBR322/pUC origin of replication
   2492..2543    -  misc_feature   bom (fragment): basis of mobility region from pBR322
   2611..2835    -  mobile_element Tn7R: mini-Tn7 element (right end of the Tn7 transposon) Tn7
   2902..3435    -  CDS            GmR: gentamycin acetyltransferase; aacC1; confers resistance to gentamycin
   3624..3652    -  promoter       Pc promoter: intI1 (promoter lies within the coding sequence); class 1 integron promoter
   3630..3989    -  CDS            YPR2_ECOLX (fragment): Protein predicted: Swiss-Prot protein existence level 4. From Escherichia coli.
   4160..4208    -  polyA_signal   HSV TK poly(A) signal: herpes simplex virus thymidine kinase polyadenylation signal (Cole and Stacy, 1985)
   4288..5202    -  CDS            ATP1B1: AT1B1_CHICK - Experimental evidence at protein level: Swiss-Prot protein existence level 1. This is the non-catalytic component of the active enzyme, which catalyzes the hydrolysis of ATP coupled with the exchange of Na(+) and K(+) ions across the plasma membrane. The beta subunit regulates, through assembly of alpha/beta heterodimers, the number of sodium pumps transported to the plasma membrane. From Gallus gallus (Chicken).
   5237..5346    -  promoter       p10 promoter: baculovirus promoter for expression in insect cells
   5370..5461    +  promoter       polyhedrin promoter: polh from Autographa californica; promoter for the baculovirus polyhedrin gene
   5611..8673    +  CDS            ATP1A1: AT1A1_RABIT - Experimental evidence at protein level: Swiss-Prot protein existence level 1. This is the catalytic component of the active enzyme, which catalyzes the hydrolysis of ATP coupled with the exchange of sodium and potassium ions across the plasma membrane. This action creates the electrochemical gradient of sodium and potassium ions, providing the energy for active transport of various nutrients (By similarity). May contribute to blood-heart barrier properties of endocardial endothelium and may control cardiac performance via endothelial Na(+)/H(+) exchange (PubMed:11738066). From Or
   8801..8884    +  CDS            large T antigen (fragment): large T antigen from SV40 (simian virus 40)
   8907..9041    +  polyA_signal   SV40 poly(A) signal: SV40 polyadenylation signal
   9070..9235    -  mobile_element Tn7L: mini-Tn7 element (left end of the Tn7 transposon) Tn7
