[The description below was written by a language model from this plasmid's Addgene catalogue record and pLannotate feature annotations shown in this document.]
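Description:
OST is a baculovirus transfer (donor) plasmid built on the pFastBac Dual backbone for co-expressing both subunits of the ostrich (Struthio camelus) Na,K-ATPase in insect cells. The sequenced record is about 9.3 kb. In bacteria it replicates from a high-copy ColE1/pUC-type origin and is selected with ampicillin through the β-lactamase gene. An f1 origin is also present.

The payload lies between the Tn7R and Tn7L ends of a mini-Tn7 element, which in the Bac-to-Bac system allows site-specific transposition of the whole cassette into a baculovirus shuttle genome (bacmid) maintained in E. coli. A gentamicin acetyltransferase gene driven by the integron Pc promoter sits inside the transposon, so it moves with the cassette and serves as a marker for recombinant bacmids. Two very late baculoviral promoters are placed back to back and fire in opposite directions. The polyhedrin promoter drives ATP1A1, the roughly 3.1 kb catalytic alpha subunit, which ends at an SV40 polyadenylation signal. The p10 promoter drives ATP1B1, the roughly 0.9 kb beta subunit needed for assembly and membrane delivery of the alpha/beta heterodimer, which ends at the HSV TK polyadenylation signal. The automated annotation labels these reading frames by their closest chicken and rabbit protein homologues, but the catalogue entry gives ostrich as the source for both. No epitope tags or reporters are annotated.

The construct is used to generate recombinant baculovirus that produces functional sodium pump in insect cells. The associated publication concerns the evolution of toxin-resistant Na,K-ATPases across species.
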