Addgene plasmid #187422: OST
Purpose: Expresses Na,K-ATPase (ATP1A1 and ATP1B1 in pFastBac Dual vector) in insect cells
Depositing lab: Susanne Dobler. Depositing organization: Universitaet Hamburg. Publication: Constraints on the evolution of toxin-resistant Na,K-ATPases have limited dependence on sequence divergence. Mohammadi S, Herrera-Alvarez S, Yang L, Rodriguez-Ordonez MDP, Zhang K, Storz JF, Dobler S, Crawford AJ, Andolfatto P. PLoS Genet. 2022 Aug 16;18(8):e1010323. doi: 10.1371/journal.pgen.1010323. eCollection 2022 Aug. PubMed 35972957.
Backbone
  Vector backbone: pFastBac Dual
  Backbone manufacturer: Thermo Fisher (Invitrogen)
  Backbone size w/o insert (bp): 5238
  Vector type: Insect Expression
Growth in bacteria
  Bacterial resistance: Ampicillin, 100 μg/mL
  Growth temperature: 37°C
  Growth strain: DH5alpha
  Copy number: Unknown
Gene/Insert 1
  Gene/Insert name: ATP1A1
  Species: Struthio camelus
  Insert size (bp): 3066
  GenBank ID: XM_009675281
  Promoter: PH
  Cloning method: Gibson Cloning
  Sequencing primers: 5′ ATTCCGGATTATTCATACCGTCCCACCATCG; 3′ GTGGTATGGCTGATTATGATCCTCTAGTACTTCTC
Gene/Insert 2
  Gene/Insert name: ATP1B1
  Species: Struthio camelus
  Insert size (bp): 918
  GenBank ID: XM_009675170
  Promoter: p10
  Cloning method: Restriction Enzyme; 5′ cloning site XhoI (unknown if destroyed); 3′ cloning site PaeI (unknown if destroyed)
  Sequencing primers: 5′ CGGGTTCCTTCCGGTATTGTCTCCTTC; 3′ ACGGACCTTTAATTCAACCCAACACAATATA
Terms and licenses: Academic/Nonprofit Terms; Industry Terms: Not Available to Industry
Depositor comments: Please visit https://doi.org/10.1101/2021.11.29.470343 for bioRxiv preprint.
How to cite: OST was a gift from Susanne Dobler (Addgene plasmid # 187422 ; http://n2t.net/addgene:187422 ; RRID:Addgene_187422)
