>Addgene plasmid #187422 | OST | depositor partial sequence | sequence record 363701 | ATP1B1 at p10 promoter
ATGGCCCGCGGGAAGGCCAAGGACGGCGACGGCAACTGGAAGAAGTTCATCTGGAACTCGGAGAAGAAGG
AGCTGCTGGGCCGCACCGGGGGCAGCTGGTTTAAAATCCTCCTCTTCTATGTGATCTTCTATGGTTGCCT
GGCAGGTATATTCATTGGGACCATCCAAGTGATGTTGCTCACTGTCAGTGAATTTGAACCCAAATATCAG
GATCGAGTGGCACCTCCAGGACTGACTCAAGTTCCCCAGGTACAAAAGACAGAAATTTCTTTTATTGCCT
CTGATTCCAAGAGCTATGAGCCGTACGTGAGAAACCTTGAGAAGTTCTTAAAGGACTACAGCGCTGAACA
ACAAACTGAAAACATAATATTTCAGGACTGTGGGGATATACCTACTGAATATAAAGACAGAGGACCATAT
AATGATGCCCAAGGCCAGAAGAAGGTCTGCAAATTCAAACGTGAATGGCTGGAAAACTGTTCTGGAATAA
ATGATCCAACCTTTGGGTACAGGGATGGCAAACCATGCATCCTAGTCAAGCTCAACAGAATTATTGGCTT
CAAACCTAAGGCTCCGGTAAATGAGAGTCTCCCTCCAGAGGTTATGGCAAAATACAGCCCGTATCTCATC
CCCGTCCACTGCAGTGCCAAGAGAGATGAAGATGCAGACAAAATAGGCACAGTGGAGTACTATGGGATGG
GAGGCTTCCCTGGCTTTGCTCTACAGTACTACCCGTACTACGGCAAGCTCCTCCAGCCACGATACCTGCA
GCCGCTGGTGGCTGTGCAGTTCACTAACCTGACCTACGATGTAGAAGTGCGTGTGGAATGCAAGGCCTAT
GGGCAGAACATCCAGTACAGTGACAAAGACCGCTTTCAGGGACGTTTTGATATTAAATTCGACATAAAAA
GCAGCTGA
