>Addgene plasmid #187422 | OST | depositor partial sequence | sequence record 363702 | ATP1A1 at PH promoter
ATGGGCAAGGGGGTTGGAAGAGACAAGTATGAGCCTACTGCAACATCCGAACATGGCGCAAAGAAGAAAA
AGGGGAAGGAGAGGGACATGGATGAGCTTAAGAAGGAAGTCTTTCAGGATGACCACAAGCTGAGCCTTGA
TGAACTTCATCGTAAATATGGAACAGACTTGAGTCGAGGTTTGACACCTGCACGTGCAGCTGAGATTTTG
GCTCGTGATGGCCCAAATGCCCTCACTCCCCCACCAACCACTCCTGAATGGGTAAAGTTCTGTCGGCAGC
TCTTTGGAGGATTCTCGCTCCTATTGTGGATTGGCTCTATTCTGTGTTTTCTGGCTTTTGGCATACAAAG
TGCAATGGAGGAGGAGTCCAATCATGATAATCTATACCTCGGTGTTGTGTTGGCAGCTGTGGTTATCATT
ACTGGCTGTTTCTCTTACTACCAAGAAGCAAAAAGTTCCAAGATCATGGAGTCCTTCAAGAACATGGTGC
CTCAGCAAGCTCTTGTAGTCAGAAATGGTGAGAAGATGAGTATAAATGCTGAAGGTGTTGTAGTTGGAGA
TCTGGTGGAGGTGAAAGGAGGAGACAGAATTCCAGCTGACCTTCGGATCATATCTGCTCATGGTTGCAAG
GTAGACAACTCCTCTCTCACTGGGGAATCGGAGCCTCAGACCAGATCTCCAGACTTCACCAATGAGAACC
CACTGGAGACCAGGAACATTGCCTTCTTTTCCACCAACTGTGTAGAAGGCACTGCTCGTGGCATTGTAAT
TAGCACTGGGGACCGCACTGTGATGGGCCGTATAGCCAGTCTGGCTTCTGGACTGGAAGGAGGGAAGACT
CCTATTGCCATGGAGATTGAGCACTTTATCCACCTCATCACTGGGGTAGCTGTGTTCCTGGGTGTCAGCT
TCTTCATCCTCTCACTCATCCTCGAGTACACTTGGCTGGAGGCTGTGATCTTCCTCATTGGGATCATTGT
TGCCAATGTCCCTGAGGGACTGCTTGCAACAGTCACGGTATGTCTGACACTAACAGCCAAGCGTATGGCT
CGTAAGAACTGCTTGGTAAAGAACCTGGAAGCTGTGGAAACTCTGGGCTCCACATCAACCATCTGTTCTG
ACAAAACAGGCACTCTGACACAGAACCGCATGACAGTTGCACACATGTGGTTTGACAATCAGATTCATGA
GGCTGATACTACAGAGAATCAGAGTGGTGCTTCCTTTGACAAGAGTTCTGCCACTTGGACTGCCTTGTCC
AGAGTTGCAGGTCTCTGCAACCGTGCTGTGTTTCAAGCCAACCAGGAAAATGTGCCTATTCTTAAGAGGG
CAGTGGCAGGAGATGCTTCTGAGTCTGCGCTTCTGAAATGCATCGAACTCTGCTGTGGTTCTGTCAAGGA
GATGAGAGAAAGGAACCCCAAAGTGGTGGAAATACCATTTAACTCTACCAACAAGTACCAGCTGTCTATC
CACAAGAATGCAAATCCAGCAGAATCTCGTTACTTGCTGGTGATGAAAGGAGCCCCAGAAAGGATCTTGG
ATCGCTGCAGCACCATTCTCATTCATGGCAAAGAGCAACCACTGGATGAGGAAACAAAAGATGCTTTTCA
GAATGCCTACCTTGAGTTGGGAGGCCTTGGCGAGAGGGTGTTAGGCTTCTGTCACTTTGCTCTACCTGAT
GATCAGTTTCCTGAAGGCTTCCAATTTGATGCAGATGAAGTAAACTTTCCTGTAGAGAAACTCTGCTTTA
TAGGACTGATGTCTATGATAGACCCTCCTCGTGCTGCTGTGCCAGATGCTGTTGGCAAATGCAGAAGTGC
TGGAATCAAGGTTATCATGGTTACTGGAGACCATCCGATCACTGCCAAAGCCATTGCCAAGGGTGTTGGC
ATCATCTCTGAGGGCAATGAAACAGTAGAAGATATTGCTGCTCGGCTCAATATTCCTGTCAGCCAGGTCA
ACCCTAGGGATGCAAAAGCCTGTGTTGTTCATGGCTCAGATCTGAAAGACATGACTAGTGAGCAGTTGGA
TGACATCCTGACTCATCATACAGAAATTGTCTTTGCCAGGACATCTCCTCAGCAGAAGCTTATAATTGTG
GAAGGCTGCCAGCGACAGGGTGCTATTGTAGCAGTCACAGGTGATGGTGTGAATGATTCCCCAGCCCTGA
AGAAGGCAGACATTGGTGTTGCGATGGGTATTGCTGGCTCAGATGTCTCCAAGCAGGCAGCTGACATGAT
TCTGCTGGATGATAACTTTGCCTCCATTGTTACTGGGGTTGAAGAAGGTCGTCTGATCTTTGATAACCTG
AAGAAGTCCATTGCTTACACCTTGACCAGTAACATTCCTGAGATCACACCTTTCCTGATCTTCATTATTG
CAAACATACCCCTTCCACTGGGAACAGTCACTATCCTCTGCATTGATTTGGGCACTGACATGGTTCCTGC
AATCTCCCTGGCATACGAGCAAGCGGAGAGTGACATCATGAAGAGGCAGCCCAGAAATCCCAAAACAGAC
AAGCTGGTGAATGAAAGACTGATCAGCATGGCCTATGGGCAGATTGGTATGATCCAGGCTCTTGGAGGTT
TCTTCACCTATTTTGTAATCATGGCAGAGAACGGGTTCTGGCCTTCTGGCTTGCTAGGCATCAGAGTTCA
ATGGGATGACCGATGGATTAACGATGTGGAAGACAGCTATGGGCAGCAATGGACTTATGAACAGAGGAAA
ATTGTGGAATTCACTTGCCATACAGCCTTCTTTGTCAGCATTGTGGTTGTGCAATGGGCAGACTTAATCA
TTTGTAAGACTCGAAGGAACTCTGTCTTCCAGCAGGGGATGAAGAACAAGATTTTAATATTTGGTCTCTT
TGAGGAGACTGCTCTGGCTGCCTTCCTCTCCTACTGCCCTGGGATGGATGTTGCTCTAAGGATGTACCCC
CTCAAACCGACCTGGTGGTTCTGTGCCTTCCCATACTCCCTCCTCATATTCCTGTACGATGAAATCAGAA
AGCTGATTATCAGACGCAACCCTGGTGGTTGGGTGGAAAGAGAGACTTACTACTAA
